Addgene plasmid #158663: AAVS1-Tet-OsTIR1(WT)-V5
Purpose: Tet-OsTIR1(WT)-V5 donor for integration at the AAVS1 locus
Depositing lab: Masato Kanemaki. Depositing organization: National Institute of Genetics. Publication: The auxin-inducible degron 2 technology provides sharp degradation control in yeast, mammalian cells, and mice. Yesbolatova A, Saito Y, Kitamoto N, Makino-Itou H, Ajima R, Nakano R, Nakaoka H, Fukui K, Gamo K, Tominari Y, Takeuchi H, Saga Y, Hayashi KI, Kanemaki MT. Nat Commun. 2020 Nov 11;11(1):5701. doi: 10.1038/s41467-020-19532-z. PubMed 33177522.
Backbone
  Vector backbone: pMK364
  Vector type: Mammalian Expression, CRISPR
  Selectable markers: Puromycin
Growth in bacteria
  Bacterial resistance: Ampicillin, 100 μg/mL
  Growth temperature: 37°C
  Growth strain: DH5alpha
  Copy number: High Copy
Gene/Insert
  Gene/Insert name: Tet-OsTIR1(WT) AAVS1
  Species: H. sapiens (human)
Terms and licenses: Academic/Nonprofit Terms; Industry Terms: Not Available to Industry
How to cite: AAVS1-Tet-OsTIR1(WT)-V5 was a gift from Masato Kanemaki (Addgene plasmid # 158663 ; http://n2t.net/addgene:158663 ; RRID:Addgene_158663)
