[The description below was written by a language model from this plasmid's Addgene catalogue record and pLannotate feature annotations shown in this document.]
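Description:
AAVS1-Tet-OsTIR1(WT)-V5 is a homology-directed repair donor plasmid built on the pMK364 backbone. It is designed to insert a doxycycline-inducible OsTIR1 expression unit into the human AAVS1 safe-harbour locus (intron 1 of PPP1R12C) by CRISPR-assisted genome editing. In E. coli it replicates from a high-copy ColE1/pUC-type origin and is selected with ampicillin through the bla gene. The backbone also carries a Tn5-derived NeoR/KanR coding sequence, along with fragments of lacI, lacZα, ccdB and tnpA. These look like cloning-vector remnants rather than functional parts of the design. T3 and T7 promoters flank the targeting cassette.

Between the left and right AAVS1 homology arms sit three expression units. A human PGK promoter, oriented in reverse, drives the Tet-On 3G transactivator and is terminated by an SV40 polyadenylation signal. A synthetic poly(A) signal and a transcriptional pause site then insulate the TRE3GS promoter, which controls wild-type rice (Oryza sativa) TIR1 fused at its C-terminus to a V5 epitope tag and followed by another SV40 poly(A). OsTIR1-V5 is therefore produced only when doxycycline lets the transactivator bind the Tet-responsive promoter. Downstream, a mouse PGK promoter–puromycin resistance–PGK poly(A) cassette allows selection of integrated mammalian clones. This cassette is flanked by loxP sites, so Cre could remove the marker.

OsTIR1 is the auxin-receptor F-box protein used in auxin-inducible degron systems. The construct serves to generate human cell lines with conditional OsTIR1 expression for auxin-triggered depletion of degron-tagged proteins. It carries the wild-type version of OsTIR1 and comes from the work that introduced the AID2 technology.
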