Features (pLannotate 1.2.2; 33 found; start..end, strand, type, name):
      2..94      +  CDS            lacI (fragment): lac repressor; lacI; The lac repressor binds to the lac operator to inhibit transcription in E. coli. This inhibition can be relieved by adding lactose or isopropyl-β-D-thiogalactopyranoside (IPTG).
    107..128     +  protein_bind   CAP binding site: CAP binding activates transcription in the presence of cAMP. E. coli catabolite activator protein
    143..173     +  promoter       lac promoter: promoter for the E. coli lac operon
    177..199     +  protein_bind   lac operator (fragment): The lac repressor binds to the lac operator to inhibit transcription in E. coli. This inhibition can be relieved by adding lactose or isopropyl-β-D-thiogalactopyranoside (IPTG). lac repressor encoded by lacI
    242..260     +  promoter       T3 promoter: promoter for bacteriophage T3 RNA polymerase
    295..1098    +  misc_feature   HA-L: left homology arm from the adeno-associated virus integration site (AAVS1) within intron 1 of the human PPP1R12C gene
   1129..1210    -  polyA_signal   SV40 poly(A) signal: SV40 polyadenylation signal
   1233..1316    -  CDS            large T antigen (fragment): large T antigen from SV40 (simian virus 40)
   1327..2073    -  CDS            Tet-On® 3G: modified rtTA protein that binds tightly to promoters containing the tet operator in the presence of doxycycline
   2092..2602    -  promoter       hPGK promoter: human phosphoglycerate kinase 1 promoter
   2622..2670    +  polyA_signal   poly(A) signal: synthetic polyadenylation signal
   2684..2775    +  misc_feature   pause site: RNA polymerase II transcriptional pause signal from the human α2 globin gene
   2779..3146    +  promoter       TRE3GS promoter: 3rd-generation Tet-responsive promoter that can be activated by binding of Tet-On® 3G, modified to eliminate binding sites for endogenous mammalian transcription factors
   3179..4903    +  CDS            TIR1B_ORYSJ: Experimental evidence at transcript level: Swiss-Prot protein existence level 2. From Oryza sativa subsp. japonica (Rice).
   4922..4963    +  CDS            V5 tag: epitope tag from simian virus 5
   5044..5127    +  CDS            large T antigen (fragment): large T antigen from SV40 (simian virus 40)
   5150..5231    +  polyA_signal   SV40 poly(A) signal: SV40 polyadenylation signal
   5281..5314    -  protein_bind   loxP: Cre-mediated recombination occurs in the 8-bp core sequence (GCATACAT). Cre recombinase
   5375..5874    +  promoter       PGK promoter: mouse phosphoglycerate kinase 1 promoter
   5914..6513    +  CDS            PuroR (fragment): puromycin N-acetyltransferase; pac from Streptomyces; confers resistance to puromycin
   6591..7043    +  polyA_signal   PGK poly(A) signal: mouse phosphoglycerate kinase 1 polyadenylation signal
   7070..7103    -  protein_bind   loxP: Cre-mediated recombination occurs in the 8-bp core sequence (GCATACAT). Cre recombinase
   7134..7970    +  misc_feature   HA-R: right homology arm from the adeno-associated virus integration site (AAVS1) within intron 1 of the human PPP1R12C gene
   8005..8023    -  promoter       T7 promoter: promoter for bacteriophage T7 RNA polymerase
   8026..8173    +  CDS            lacZα (fragment): LacZα fragment of β-galactosidase; lacZ fragment
   8183..8486    +  CDS            ccdB (fragment): CcdB, a bacterial toxin that poisons DNA gyrase; ccdB; Plasmids containing the ccdB gene cannot be propagated in standard E. coli strains.
   8534..8803    +  CDS            tnpA (fragment): TN5P_ECOLX - Also known as tnp. Experimental evidence at protein level: Swiss-Prot protein existence level 1. Mediates transposition of transposon Tn5 by a 'cut and paste' mechanism. First, the monomeric transposase binds the 19 bp inverted DNA repeats flanking the transposon. Then, dimerization of the DNA- bound transposase creates a synaptic DNA complex. After nicking of the first DNA strand, excision of the transposon proceeds through a series of intermediates. The transposase then mediates the insertion of the transposon at a new site by strand transfer. The activity of the wild- type tran
   8835..9629    +  CDS            NeoR/KanR: aminoglycoside phosphotransferase from Tn5; aph(3')-II (or nptII); confers resistance to neomycin, kanamycin, and G418 (Geneticin®)
   9650..9700    -  misc_feature   bom (fragment): basis of mobility region from pBR322
   9727..9786    +  promoter       AmpR promoter (fragment): bla
   9879..10739   -  CDS            AmpR: β-lactamase; bla; confers resistance to ampicillin, carbenicillin, and related antibiotics
  10740..10792   -  promoter       AmpR promoter (fragment): bla
  10863..11451   +  rep_origin     ori: high-copy-number ColE1/pMB1/pBR322/pUC origin of replication
>Addgene plasmid #158663 | AAVS1-Tet-OsTIR1(WT)-V5 | addgene full sequence | sequence record 309725 | Addgene NGS Result
AGCGCCCAATACGCAAACCGCCTCTCCCCGCGCGTTGGCCGATTCATTAATGCAGCTGGCACGACAGGTT
TCCCGACTGGAAAGCGGGCAGTGAGCGCAACGCAATTAATGTGAGTTAGCTCACTCATTAGGCACCCCAG
GCTTTACACTTTATGCTTCCGGCTCGTATGTTGTGTGGAATTGTGAGCGGATAACAATTTCACACAGGAA
ACAGCTATGACCATGATTACGCCAAGCTCAGAATTAACCCTCACTAAAGGGACTAGTCCTGCAGGTTTAA
ACGAATTCGCCCTTTGCTTTCTCTGACCAGCATTCTCTCCCCTGGGCCTGTGCCGCTTTCTGTCTGCAGC
TTGTGGCCTGGGTCACCTCTACGGCTGGCCCAGATCCTTCCCTGCCGCCTCCTTCAGGTTCCGTCTTCCT
CCACTCCCTCTTCCCCTTGCTCTCTGCTGTGTTGCTGCCCAAGGATGCTCTTTCCGGAGCACTTCCTTCT
CGGCGCTGCACCACGTGATGTCCTCTGAGCGGATCCTCCCCGTGTCTGGGTCCTCTCCGGGCATCTCTCC
TCCCTCACCCAACCCCATGCCGTCTTCACTCGCTGGGTTCCCTTTTCCTTCTCCTTCTGGGGCCTGTGCC
ATCTCTCGTTTCTTAGGATGGCCTTCTCCGACGGATGTCTCCCTTGCGTCCCGCCTCCCCTTCTTGTAGG
CCTGCATCATCACCGTTTTTCTGGACAACCCCAAAGTACCCCGTCTCCCTGGCTTTAGCCACCTCTCCAT
CCTCTTGCTTTCTTTGCCTGGACACCCCGTTCTCCTGTGGATTCGGGTCACCTCTCACTCCTTTCATTTG
GGCAGCTCCCCTACCCCCCTTACCTCTCTAGTCTGTGCTAGCTCTTCCAGCCCCCTGTCATGGCATCTTC
CAGGGGTCCGAGAGCTCAGCTAGTCTTCTTCCTCCAACCCGGGCCCCTATGTCCACTTCAGGACAGCATG
TTTGCTGCCTCCAGGGATCCTGTGTCCCCGAGCTGGGACCACCTTATATTCCCAGGGCCGGTTAATGTGG
CTCTGGTTCTGGGTACTTTTATCTGTCCCCTCCACCCCACAGTGGGGCAAGCTGAGTCAGTGAGCGAGGA
AGCTCGGGGCAGTGAAAAAAATGCTTTATTTGTGAAATTTGTGATGCTATTGCTTTATTTGTAACCATTA
TAAGCTGCAATAAACAAGTTAACAACAACAATTGCATTCATTTTATGTTTCAGGTTCAGGGGGAGGTGTG
GGAGGTTTTTTAAAGCAAGTAAAACCTCTACAAATGTGGTATGGCTGATTATGATCCTCTGGAGATTTAC
CCGGGGAGCATGTCAAGGTCAAAATCGTCAAGAGCGTCAGCAGGCAGCATATCAAGGTCAAAGTCGTCAA
GGGCATCGGCTGGGAGCATGTCTAAGTCAAAATCGTCAAGGGCGTCGGTCGGCCCGCCGCTTTCGCACTT
TAGCTGTTTCTCCAGGCCACATATGATTAGTTCCAGGCCGAAAAGGAAGGCAGGTTCGGCTCCCTGCCGG
TCGAACAGCTCAATTGCTTGTTTCAGAAGTGGGGGCATAGAATCGGTGGTAGGTGTCTCTCTTTCCTCTT
TTGCTACTTGATGCTCCTGTTCCTCCAATACGCAGCCCAGTGTAAAGTGGCCCACGGCGGACAGAGCGTA
CAGTGCGTTCTCCAGGGAGAAGCCTTGCTGACACAGGAACGCGAGCTGATTTTCCAGGGTTTCGTACTGT
TTCTCTGTTGGGCGGGTGCCGAGATGCACTTTAGCCCCGTCGCGATGTGAGAGGAGAGCACAGCGGTATG
ACTTGGCGTTGTTCCGCAGAAAGTCTTGCCATGACTCGCCTTCCAGGGGGCAGGAGTGGGTATGATGCCT
GTCCAGCATCTCGATTGGCAGGGCATCGAGCAGGGCCCGCTTGTTCTTCACGTGCCAGTACAGGGTAGGC
TGCTCAACTCCCAGCTTTTGAGCGAGTTTCCTTGTCGTCAGGCCTTCGATACCGACTCCATTGAGTAATT
CCAGAGCAGAGTTTATGACTTTGCTCTTGTCCAGTCTAGACATGGTAATTCGATGATCCCCCTGGGGAGA
GAGGTCGGTGATTCGGTCAACGAGGGAGCCGACTGCCGACGTGCGCTCCGGAGGCTTGCAGAATGCGGAA
CACCGCGCGGGCAGGAACAGGGCCCACACTACCGCCCCACACCCCGCCTCCCGCACCGCCCCTTCCCGGC
CGCTGCTCTCGGCGCGCCCTGCTGAGCAGCCGCTATTGGCCACAGCCCATCGCGGTCGGCGCGCTGCCAT
TGCTCCCTGGCGCTGTCCGTCTGCGAGGGTACTAGTGAGACGTGCGGCTTCCGTTTGTCACGTCCGGCAC
GCCGCGAACCGCAAGGAACCTTCCCGACTTAGGGGCGGAGCAGGAAGCGTCGCCGGGGGGCCCACAAGGG
TAGCGGCGAAGATCCGGGTGACGCTGCGAACGGACGTGAAGAATGTGCGAGACCCAGGGTCGGCGCCGCT
GCGTTTCCCGGAACCACGCCCAGAGCAGCCGCGTCCCTGCGCAAACCCAGGGCTGCCTTGGAAAAGGCGC
AACCCCAACCCCGTGGAATTATCACCTCGAGAATAAAATATCTTTATTTTCATTACATCTGTGTGTTGGT
TTTTTGTGTGAATCGATAGTACTAACATACGCTCTCCATCAAAACAAAACGAAACAAAACAAACTAGCAA
AATAGGCTGTCCCCAGTGCAAGTGCAGGTGCCAGAACATTTCTCTCTCGAGTTTACTCCCTATCAGTGAT
AGAGAACGTATGAAGAGTTTACTCCCTATCAGTGATAGAGAACGTATGCAGACTTTACTCCCTATCAGTG
ATAGAGAACGTATAAGGAGTTTACTCCCTATCAGTGATAGAGAACGTATGACCAGTTTACTCCCTATCAG
TGATAGAGAACGTATCTACAGTTTACTCCCTATCAGTGATAGAGAACGTATATCCAGTTTACTCCCTATC
AGTGATAGAGAACGTATAAGCTTTGCTTATGTAAACCAGGGCGCCTATAAAAGAGTGCTGATTTTTTGAG
TAAACTTCAATTCCACAACACTTTTGTCTTATACCAACTTTCCGTACCACTTCCTACCCTCGTAAAGAAT
TCGCGGCCGCACGCGAAGCGCTGCCACCATGACATACTTTCCTGAAGAGGTCGTCGAACACATTTTTAGC
TTCCTGCCTGCACAGAGAGATAGAAACACAGTGAGCCTGGTCTGCAAAGTGTGGTACGAGATCGAACGCC
TGAGCCGGAGAGGAGTGTTCGTCGGCAACTGCTATGCTGTGAGAGCAGGCAGGGTCGCCGCTAGGTTTCC
AAATGTGCGCGCACTGACCGTCAAGGGGAAACCCCACTTCGCCGACTTTAACCTGGTGCCCCCTGATTGG
GGAGGATACGCCGGCCCTTGGATCGAGGCAGCCGCTCGCGGCTGTCATGGACTGGAGGAACTGCGCATGA
AGCGAATGGTGGTCTCTGACGAAAGTCTGGAGCTGCTGGCTCGGAGCTTCCCTAGGTTTCGCGCACTGGT
GCTGATTTCTTGCGAAGGCTTCAGCACCGATGGACTGGCAGCCGTGGCCTCCCACTGTAAGCTGCTGCGG
GAGCTGGACCTCCAGGAGAATGAAGTGGAGGATAGAGGCCCCAGATGGCTGTCTTGCTTCCCAGACTCAT
GTACCAGCCTGGTGTCCCTGAACTTTGCCTGCATCAAAGGCGAAGTGAATGCTGGGTCCCTGGAGCGGCT
GGTCTCAAGAAGCCCCAACCTGAGGTCTCTGCGGCTGAACCGGAGCGTGAGCGTGGACACTCTGGCTAAG
ATTCTGCTGAGAACCCCTAACCTGGAGGATCTGGGAACCGGCAATCTGACAGACGATTTCCAGACAGAAT
CCTACTTTAAACTGACTTCTGCCCTGGAGAAGTGTAAAATGCTGAGGAGTCTGTCAGGATTCTGGGATGC
TTCACCCGTGTGCCTGAGCTTTATCTACCCTCTGTGTGCACAGCTGACAGGCCTGAACCTGAGCTATGCA
CCAACCCTGGACGCCAGTGATCTGACAAAGATGATCTCACGCTGCGTGAAACTCCAGCGACTGTGGGTGC
TGGACTGTATTTCCGATAAGGGGCTCCAGGTGGTCGCCAGCTCCTGCAAGGACCTCCAGGAGCTGAGAGT
GTTCCCATCTGATTTTTACGTGGCCGGATATAGTGCTGTCACTGAGGAAGGCCTGGTGGCAGTCTCACTG
GGATGCCCAAAGCTGAACAGCCTGCTGTATTTCTGTCATCAGATGACTAATGCTGCACTGGTGACCGTCG
CCAAGAACTGCCCTAATTTCACCCGATTTCGGCTGTGTATTCTGGAACCAGGCAAACCCGACGTGGTCAC
ATCCCAGCCACTGGATGAAGGGTTTGGAGCTATCGTGAGAGAGTGCAAGGGACTCCAGAGGCTGAGCATT
TCCGGCCTGCTGACAGACAAAGTGTTCATGTACATCGGCAAGTATGCTAAGCAGCTGGAGATGCTGAGCA
TTGCATTTGCCGGAGACTCCGATAAGGGCATGATGCACGTGATGAACGGGTGTAAGAATCTGCGAAAACT
GGAAATCCGGGACAGCCCTTTCGGGGATGCCGCTCTGCTGGGAAACTTTGCCAGATACGAGACAATGAGG
AGCCTGTGGATGTCTAGTTGCAATGTGACTCTGAAGGGCTGTCAGGTCCTGGCTAGTAAAATGCCTATGC
TGAACGTGGAAGTCATTAATGAGCGGGACGGGTCTAACGAAATGGAGGAAAATCATGGCGACCTGCCAAA
GGTGGAGAAACTGTATGTGTATCGGACCACCGCAGGGGCAAGAGATGATGCTCCCAACTTTGTGAAGATT
CTGGGATCCGGTGCAGGCGCCGGTAAGCCTATCCCTAACCCTCTCCTCGGTCTCGATTCTACGTGAGGAT
CCATCGGATCCCGGGCCCGTCGACACGCGTATCGATACCGGTGGATCCAGATCTCTGCAGCATATGTCTA
GAGGATCATAATCAGCCATACCACATTTGTAGAGGTTTTACTTGCTTTAAAAAACCTCCCACACCTCCCC
CTGAACCTGAAACATAAAATGAATGCAATTGTTGTTGTTAACTTGTTTATTGCAGCTTATAATGGTTACA
AATAAAGCAATAGCATCACAAATTTCACAAATAAAGCATTTTTTTCACTGCCGACGTCAGGTGGCACTTT
TCGGGGCGATCATATTCAATAACCCTTAATATAACTTCGTATAATGTATGCTATACGAAGTTATTAGGTC
TGAAGAGGAGTTTACGTCCAGCCAAGCTTAGGATCTCGACCTCGAAATTCTACCGGGTAGGGGAGGCGCT
TTTCCCAAGGCAGTCTGGAGCATGCGCTTTAGCAGCCCCGCTGGGCACTTGGCGCTACACAAGTGGCCTC
TGGCCTCGCACACATTCCACATCCACCGGTAGGCGCCAACCGACTCCGTTCTTTGGTGGCCCCTTCGCGC
CACCTTCTACTCCTCCCCTAGTCAGGAAGTTCCCCCCCGCCCCGCAGCTCGCGTCGTGCAGGACGTGACA
AATGGAAGTAGCACGTCTCACTAGTCTCGTGCAGATGGACAGCACCGCTGAGCAATGGAAGCGGGTAGGC
CTTTGGGGCAGCGGCCAATAGCAGCTTTGCTCCTTCGCTTTCTGGGCTCAGAGGCTGGGAAGGGGTGGGT
CCGGGGGCGGGCTCAGGGGCGGGCTCAGGGGCGGGGCGGGCGCCCGAAGGTCCTCCGGAGGCCCGGCATT
CTGCACGCTTCAAAAGCGCACGTCTGCCGCGCTGTTCTCCTCTTCCTCATCTCCGGGCCTTTCGACCTGC
ATCCATCTAGATCTCGAGCAGCTGAAGCTTACCATGACCGAGTACAAGCCCACGGTGCGCCTCGCCACCC
GCGACGACGTCCCCAGGGCCGTACGCACCCTCGCCGCCGCGTTCGCCGACTACCCCGCCACGCGCCACAC
CGTCGATCCGGACCGCCACATCGAGCGGGTCACCGAGCTGCAAGAACTCTTCCTCACGCGCGTCGGGCTC
GACATCGGCAAGGTGTGGGTCGCGGACGACGGCGCCGCGGTGGCGGTCTGGACCACGCCGGAGAGCGTCG
AAGCGGGGGCGGTGTTCGCCGAGATCGGCCCGCGCATGGCCGAGTTGAGCGGTTCCCGGCTGGCCGCGCA
GCAACAGATGGAAGGCCTCCTGGCGCCGCACCGGCCCAAGGAGCCCGCGTGGTTCCTGGCCACCGTCGGC
GTCTCGCCCGACCACCAGGGCAAGGGTCTGGGCAGCGCCGTCGTGCTCCCCGGAGTGGAGGCGGCCGAGC
GCGCCGGGGTGCCCGCCTTCCTGGAGACCTCCGCGCCCCACAACCTCCCCTTCTACGAGCGGCTCGGCTT
CACCGTCACCGCCGACGTCGAGGTGCCCGAAGGACCGCGCACCTGGTGCATGACCCGCAAGCCCGGTGCC
TGACGCCCGCCCCACGACCCGCAGCGCCCGACCGAAAGGAGCGCACGACCCCATGCATCGATGATATCAG
ATCCCCGGGATGCAGAAATTGATGATCTATTAAACAATAAAGATGTCCACTAAAATGGAAGTTTTTCCTG
TCATACTTTGTTAAGAAGGGTGAGAACAGAGTACCTACATTTTGAATGGAAGGATTGGAGCTACGGGGGT
GGGGGTGGGGTGGGATTAGATAAATGCCTGCTCTTTACTGAAGGCTCTTTACTATTGCTTTATGATAATG
TTTCATAGTTGGATATCATAATTTAAACAAGCAAAACCAAATTAAGGGCCAGCTCATTCCTCCCACTCAT
GATCTATAGATCTATAGATCTCTCGTGGGATCATTGTTTTTCTCTTGATTCCCACTTTGTGGTTCTAAGT
ACTGTGGTTTCCAAATGTGTCAGTTTCATAGCCTGAAGAACGAGATCAGCAGCCTCTGTTCCACATACAC
TTCATTCTCAGTATTGTTTTGCCAAGTTCTAATTCCATCAGAAGCTGGTCGAGATCCGGAACCCTTAATA
TAACTTCGTATAATGTATGCTATACGAAGTTATTAGGTCCCTCGAAGAGGTTCACTAAGCTTTACTAGGG
ACAGGATTGGTGACAGAAAAGCCCCATCCTTAGGCCTCCTCCTTCCTAGTCTCCTGATATTGGGTCTAAC
CCCCACCTCCTGTTAGGCAGATTCCTTATCTGGTGACACACCCCCATTTCCTGGAGCCATCTCTCTCCTT
GCCAGAACCTCTAAGGTTTGCTTACGATGGAGCCAGAGAGGATCCTGGGAGGGAGAGCTTGGCAGGGGGT
GGGAGGGAAGGGGGGGATGCGTGACCTGCCCGGTTCTCAGTGGCCACCCTGCGCTACCCTCTCCCAGAAC
CTGAGCTGCTCTGACGCGGCTGTCTGGTGCGTTTCACTGATCCTGGTGCTGCAGCTTCCTTACACTTCCC
AAGAGGAGAAGCAGTTTGGAAAAACAAAATCAGAATAAGTTGGTCCTGAGTTCTAACTTTGGCTCTTCAC
CTTTCTAGTCCCCAATTTATATTGTTCCTCCGTGCGTCAGTTTTACCTGTGAGATAAGGCCAGTAGCCAG
CCCCGTCCTGGCAGGGCTGTGGTGAGGAGGGGGGTGTCCGTGTGGAAAACTCCCTTTGTGAGAATGGTGC
GTCCTAGGTGTTCACCAGGTCGTGGCCGCCTCTACTCCCTTTCTCTTTCTCCATCCTTCTTTCCTTAAAG
AGTCCCCAGTGCTATCTGGGACATATTCCTCCGCCCAGAGCAGGGTCCCGCTTCCCTAAGGCCCTGCTCT
GGGCTTCTGGGTTTGAGTCCTTGGCAAGCCCAGGAGAGGCGCTCAGGCTTCCCTGTCCCCCTTCCTCGTC
CACCATCTCATGCCCCTGGCTCTCCTGCCCCTTCCCTACAGGGGTTCCTGGCTCTGCTCTAAGGGCGAAT
TCGCGGCCGCTAAATTCAATTCGCCCTATAGTGAGTCGTATTACAATTCACTGGCCGTCGTTTTACAACG
TCGTGACTGGGAAAACCCTGGCGTTACCCAACTTAATCGCCTTGCAGCACATCCCCCTTTCGCCAGCTGG
CGTAATAGCGAAGAGGCCCGCACCGATCGCCCTTCCCAACAGTTGCGCAGCCTATACGTACGGCAGTTTA
AGGTTTACACCTATAAAAGAGAGAGCCGTTATCGTCTGTTTGTGGATGTACAGAGTGATATTATTGACAC
GCCGGGGCGACGGATGGTGATCCCCCTGGCCAGTGCACGTCTGCTGTCAGATAAAGTCTCCCGTGAACTT
TACCCGGTGGTGCATATCGGGGATGAAAGCTGGCGCATGATGACCACCGATATGGCCAGTGTGCCGGTCT
CCGTTATCGGGGAAGAAGTGGCTGATCTCAGCCACCGCGAAAATGACATCAAAAACGCCATTAACCTGAT
GTTCTGGGGAATATAAATGTCAGGCATGAGATTATCAAAAAGGATCTTCACCTAGATCCTTTTCACGTAG
AAAGCCAGTCCGCAGAAACGGTGCTGACCCCGGATGAATGTCAGCTACTGGGCTATCTGGACAAGGGAAA
ACGCAAGCGCAAAGAGAAAGCAGGTAGCTTGCAGTGGGCTTACATGGCGATAGCTAGACTGGGCGGTTTT
ATGGACAGCAAGCGAACCGGAATTGCCAGCTGGGGCGCCCTCTGGTAAGGTTGGGAAGCCCTGCAAAGTA
AACTGGATGGCTTTCTTGCCGCCAAGGATCTGATGGCGCAGGGGATCAAGCTCTGATCAAGAGACAGGAT
GAGGATCGTTTCGCATGATTGAACAAGATGGATTGCACGCAGGTTCTCCGGCCGCTTGGGTGGAGAGGCT
ATTCGGCTATGACTGGGCACAACAGACAATCGGCTGCTCTGATGCCGCCGTGTTCCGGCTGTCAGCGCAG
GGGCGCCCGGTTCTTTTTGTCAAGACCGACCTGTCCGGTGCCCTGAATGAACTGCAAGACGAGGCAGCGC
GGCTATCGTGGCTGGCCACGACGGGCGTTCCTTGCGCAGCTGTGCTCGACGTTGTCACTGAAGCGGGAAG
GGACTGGCTGCTATTGGGCGAAGTGCCGGGGCAGGATCTCCTGTCATCTCACCTTGCTCCTGCCGAGAAA
GTATCCATCATGGCTGATGCAATGCGGCGGCTGCATACGCTTGATCCGGCTACCTGCCCATTCGACCACC
AAGCGAAACATCGCATCGAGCGAGCACGTACTCGGATGGAAGCCGGTCTTGTCGATCAGGATGATCTGGA
CGAAGAGCATCAGGGGCTCGCGCCAGCCGAACTGTTCGCCAGGCTCAAGGCGAGCATGCCCGACGGCGAG
GATCTCGTCGTGACCCATGGCGATGCCTGCTTGCCGAATATCATGGTGGAAAATGGCCGCTTTTCTGGAT
TCATCGACTGTGGCCGGCTGGGTGTGGCGGACCGCTATCAGGACATAGCGTTGGCTACCCGTGATATTGC
TGAAGAGCTTGGCGGCGAATGGGCTGACCGCTTCCTCGTGCTTTACGGTATCGCCGCTCCCGATTCGCAG
CGCATCGCCTTCTATCGCCTTCTTGACGAGTTCTTCTGAATTATTAACGCTTACAATTTCCTGATGCGGT
ATTTTCTCCTTACGCATCTGTGCGGTATTTCACACCGCATCAGGTGGCACTTTTCGGGGAAATGTGCGCG
GAACCCCTATTTGTTTATTTTTCTAAATACATTCAAATATGTATCCGCTCATGAGATTATCAAAAAGGAT
CTTCACCTAGATCCTTTTAAATTAAAAATGAAGTTTTAAATCAATCTAAAGTATATATGAGTAAACTTGG
TCTGACAGTTACCAATGCTTAATCAGTGAGGCACCTATCTCAGCGATCTGTCTATTTCGTTCATCCATAG
TTGCCTGACTCCCCGTCGTGTAGATAACTACGATACGGGAGGGCTTACCATCTGGCCCCAGTGCTGCAAT
GATACCGCGAGACCCACGCTCACCGGCTCCAGATTTATCAGCAATAAACCAGCCAGCCGGAAGGGCCGAG
CGCAGAAGTGGTCCTGCAACTTTATCCGCCTCCATCCAGTCTATTAATTGTTGCCGGGAAGCTAGAGTAA
GTAGTTCGCCAGTTAATAGTTTGCGCAACGTTGTTGCCATTGCTACAGGCATCGTGGTGTCACGCTCGTC
GTTTGGTATGGCTTCATTCAGCTCCGGTTCCCAACGATCAAGGCGAGTTACATGATCCCCCATGTTGTGC
AAAAAAGCGGTTAGCTCCTTCGGTCCTCCGATCGTTGTCAGAAGTAAGTTGGCCGCAGTGTTATCACTCA
TGGTTATGGCAGCACTGCATAATTCTCTTACTGTCATGCCATCCGTAAGATGCTTTTCTGTGACTGGTGA
GTACTCAACCAAGTCATTCTGAGAATAGTGTATGCGGCGACCGAGTTGCTCTTGCCCGGCGTCAATACGG
GATAATACCGCGCCACATAGCAGAACTTTAAAAGTGCTCATCATTGGAAAACGTTCTTCGGGGCGAAAAC
TCTCAAGGATCTTACCGCTGTTGAGATCCAGTTCGATGTAACCCACTCGTGCACCCAACTGATCTTCAGC
ATCTTTTACTTTCACCAGCGTTTCTGGGTGAGCAAAAACAGGAAGGCAAAATGCCGCAAAAAAGGGAATA
AGGGCGACACGGAAATGTTGAATACTCATACTCTTCCTTTTTCAATATTATTGAAGCATTTATCAGGGTT
ATTGTCTCATGACCAAAATCCCTTAACGTGAGTTTTCGTTCCACTGAGCGTCAGACCCCGTAGAAAAGAT
CAAAGGATCTTCTTGAGATCCTTTTTTTCTGCGCGTAATCTGCTGCTTGCAAACAAAAAAACCACCGCTA
CCAGCGGTGGTTTGTTTGCCGGATCAAGAGCTACCAACTCTTTTTCCGAAGGTAACTGGCTTCAGCAGAG
CGCAGATACCAAATACTGTTCTTCTAGTGTAGCCGTAGTTAGGCCACCACTTCAAGAACTCTGTAGCACC
GCCTACATACCTCGCTCTGCTAATCCTGTTACCAGTGGCTGCTGCCAGTGGCGATAAGTCGTGTCTTACC
GGGTTGGACTCAAGACGATAGTTACCGGATAAGGCGCAGCGGTCGGGCTGAACGGGGGGTTCGTGCACAC
AGCCCAGCTTGGAGCGAACGACCTACACCGAACTGAGATACCTACAGCGTGAGCTATGAGAAAGCGCCAC
GCTTCCCGAAGGGAGAAAGGCGGACAGGTATCCGGTAAGCGGCAGGGTCGGAACAGGAGAGCGCACGAGG
GAGCTTCCAGGGGGAAACGCCTGGTATCTTTATAGTCCTGTCGGGTTTCGCCACCTCTGACTTGAGCGTC
GATTTTTGTGATGCTCGTCAGGGGGGCGGAGCCTATGGAAAAACGCCAGCAACGCGGCCTTTTTACGGTT
CCTGGCCTTTTGCTGGCCTTTTGCTCACATGTTCTTTCCTGCGTTATCCCCTGATTCTGTGGATAACCGT
ATTACCGCCTTTGAGTGAGCTGATACCGCTCGCCGCAGCCGAACGACCGAGCGCAGCGAGTCAGTGAGCG
AGGAAGCGGAAG
